>Addgene plasmid #8780 | 3495 pcDNA3 Bid p15 | addgene partial sequence | sequence record 17260 | T7 5'-TAATACGACTCACTATAGGG-3'
GCAGCCAGGCCAGCCGCTCCTTCAACCAAGGAAGAATAGAGCCAGATTCTGAAAGTCAGGAAGAAATCAT
CCACAACATTGCCAGACATCTCGCCCAAATAGGCGATGAGATGGACCACAACATCCAGCCCACACTGGTG
AGACAGCTAGCCGCACAGTTCATGAATGGCAGCCTGTCGGAGGAAGACAAAAGGAACTGCCTGGCCAAAG
CCCTTGATGAGGTGAAGACAGCCTTCCCCAGAGACATGGAGAACGACAAGGCCATGCTGATAATGACAAT
GCTGTTGGCCAAAAAAGTGGCCAGTCACGCACCATCTTTGCTCCGTGATGTCTTCCACACGACTGTCAAC
TTTATTAACCAGAACCTATTCTCCTATGTGAGGAACTTGGTTAGAAACGAGATGGACTGACTCGAGCATG
CATCTAGAGGGCCCTATTCTATAGTGTCACCTAAATGCTAGAGCTCGCTGATCAGCCTCGACTGTGCCTT
CTAGTTGCCAGCCATCTGTTGTTTGCCCCTCCCCCGTGCCTTCCTTGACCCTGGAAGGTGCCACTCCCAC
TGTCCTTTCCTAATAAAATGAGGAAATTGCATCGCATTGTCTGAGTAGGTGTCATTCTATTCTGGGGGGT
GGGGTGGGGCAGGACAGCAAGGGGGAGGATTGGGAAGACAATAGCAGGCATGCTGGGGATGCGGTGGGCT
CTATGGCTTCTGAGGCGGAAAGAACCAGCTGGGGCTCTAGGGGGTATCCCCACGCGCCCTGTAGCGGCGC
A
