[The description below was written by a language model from this plasmid's Addgene catalogue record.]
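Description:
3495 pcDNA3 Bid p15 is a mammalian expression plasmid built on the Invitrogen pcDNA3 backbone (about 5.4 kb without insert). It is propagated in E. coli as a high-copy plasmid under ampicillin selection, and it carries a neomycin resistance marker so that transfected mammalian cells can be selected with G418. No feature table accompanies the record, so individual regulatory elements are not listed. As a standard pcDNA3 vector, it would be expected to drive the insert from the CMV immediate-early promoter. A T7 promoter lies upstream of the cloning site, consistent with T7 being the recorded 5′ sequencing primer.

The insert is a roughly 400 bp fragment of mouse Bid, cloned between EcoRI (5′) and XhoI (3′), with both sites retained so the fragment can be excised again. "Bid p15" refers to the p15 fragment of this BH3-only, pro-apoptotic BCL-2 family member. This is the truncated form (tBID) generated when full-length BID is cleaved by caspase-8. The exact boundaries of the coding region are not given, and the record lists no epitope tags or fusion partners.

The associated publication describes tBID as a membrane-targeted death ligand that oligomerizes BAK to release cytochrome c. This suggests the construct is meant to express the active fragment directly, bypassing the need for upstream proteolytic activation, in studies of mitochondrial apoptosis. If the T7 promoter is present as expected, it would also allow in vitro transcription and translation of the fragment, but the record does not state that use.
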