Addgene plasmid #8780: 3495 pcDNA3 Bid p15
Depositing lab: Stanley Korsmeyer. Depositing organization: Dana-Farber Cancer Institute. Publication: tBID, a membrane-targeted death ligand, oligomerizes BAK to release cytochrome c. Wei MC, Lindsten T, Mootha VK, Weiler S, Gross A, Ashiya M, Thompson CB, Korsmeyer SJ. Genes Dev 2000 Aug 15;14(16):2060-71. PubMed 10950869.
Backbone
  Vector backbone: pcDNA3
  Backbone manufacturer: Invitrogen
  Backbone size w/o insert (bp): 5400
  Vector type: Mammalian Expression
  Selectable markers: Neomycin (select with G418)
Growth in bacteria
  Bacterial resistance: Ampicillin, 100 μg/mL
  Growth temperature: 37°C
  Growth strain: XL1 Blue
  Copy number: High Copy
Gene/Insert
  Gene/Insert name: Bid p15 (alt name: Bid)
  Species: M. musculus (mouse)
  Insert size (bp): 400
  GenBank ID: NM_007544
  Entrez Gene: Bid (a.k.a. 2700049M22Rik)
  Cloning method: Restriction Enzyme; 5′ cloning site EcoRI (not destroyed); 3′ cloning site XhoI (not destroyed)
  Sequencing primers: 5′ T7
Terms and licenses: Academic/Nonprofit Terms; Industry Terms: Not Available to Industry
How to cite: 3495 pcDNA3 Bid p15 was a gift from Stanley Korsmeyer (Addgene plasmid # 8780 ; http://n2t.net/addgene:8780 ; RRID:Addgene_8780)
